Addgene plasmid #114898: AT1G35710 X075_pECIA14
Purpose: Prey vector AT1G35710 X075_pECIA14 should be used with bait vector AT1G35710 X075_pECIA2.
Depositing lab: Youssef Belkhadir. Depositing organization: Gregor Mendel Institute of Molecular Plant Biology. Publication: An extracellular network of Arabidopsis leucine-rich repeat receptor kinases. Smakowska-Luzan E, Mott GA, Parys K, Stegmann M, Howton TC, Layeghifard M, Neuhold J, Lehner A, Kong J, Grunwald K, Weinberger N, Satbhai SB, Mayer D, Busch W, Madalinski M, Stolt-Bergner P, Provart NJ, Mukhtar MS, Zipfel C, Desveaux D, Guttman DS, Belkhadir Y. Nature. 2018 Jan 18;553(7688):342-346. doi: 10.1038/nature25184. Epub 2018 Jan 10. PubMed 29320478.
Backbone
  Vector backbone: pECIA14
  Backbone manufacturer: Chris Garcia (Addgene plasmid # 47051)
  Vector type: Insect Expression
Growth in bacteria
  Bacterial resistance: Ampicillin, 100 μg/mL
  Growth temperature: 37°C
  Growth strain: DH5alpha
  Copy number: High Copy
Gene/Insert
  Gene/Insert name: AT1G35710
  Species: A. thaliana (mustard weed)
  Entrez Gene: AT1G35710 (a.k.a. AT1G35710, F14D7.1, F14D7_1)
  Promoter: Metallothionein (Copper-Inducible)
  Cloning method: Ligation Independent Cloning
Terms and licenses: Academic/Nonprofit Terms; Industry Terms: Not Available to Industry
Depositor comments: Plasmid for secreted expression in Drosophila cell culture by induction via CuSO4. Insert is an extracellular domain of indicated LRR-RK, C-terminally tagged with Pentameric rat COMP helix, Alkaline Phosphatase (human, placental), Flag, and hexahistidine tags. Insert Protein Sequence: SATIAEANALLKWKSTFTNSSKLSSWVHDANTNTSFSCTSWYGVSCNSRGSIEELNLTNTGIEGTFQDFPFISLSNLAYVDLSMNLLSGTIPPQFGNLSKLIYFDLSTNHLTGEISPSLGNLKNLTVLYLHQNYLTSVIPSELGNMESMTDLALSQNKLTGSIPSSLGNLKNLMVLYLYENYLTGVIPPELGNMESMTDLALSQNKLTGSIPSTLGNLKNLMVLYLYENYLTGVIPPEIGNMESMTNLALSQNKLTGSIPSSLGNLKNLTLLSLFQNYLTGGIPPKLGNIESMIDLELSNNKLTGSIPSSLGNLKNLTILYLYENYLTGVIPPELGNMESMIDLQLNNNKLTGSIPSSFGNLKNLTYLYLYLNYLTGVIPQELGNMESMINLDLSQNKLTGSVPDSFGNFTKLESLYLRVNHLSGAIPPGVANSSHLTTLILDTNNFTGFFPETVCKGRKLQNISLDYNHLEGPIPKSLRDCKSLIRARFLGNKFTGDIFEAFGIYPDLNFIDFSHNKFHGEISSNWEKSPKLGALIMSNNNITGAIPTEIWNMTQLVELDLSTNNLFGELPEAIGNLTNLSRLRLNGNQLSGRVPAGLSFLTNLESLDLSSNNFSSEIPQTFDSFLKLHDMNLSRNKFDGSIPRLSKLTQLTQLDLSHNQLDGEIPSQLSSLQSLDKLDLSHNNLSGLIPTTFEGMIALTNVDISNNKLEGPLPDTPTFRKATADALEENIGLCSNIPKQRLKPCRELKKPKK
How to cite: AT1G35710 X075_pECIA14 was a gift from Youssef Belkhadir (Addgene plasmid # 114898)
