[The description below was written by a language model from this plasmid's Addgene catalogue record and pLannotate feature annotations shown in this document.]
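Description:
AT1G35710 X075_pECIA14 is a 7.3 kb insect expression plasmid built on the pECIA14 backbone and designed for secreted protein production in Drosophila cell culture. It is propagated in E. coli as a high-copy plasmid through a ColE1/pUC-type origin and selected with ampicillin via the β-lactamase gene. Short fragments of lacZα, the lac promoter/operator region, rop and bom are also annotated and appear to be remnants of the parental cloning vector rather than working parts of the design.

The expression cassette is driven by the Drosophila metallothionein promoter, which is induced by adding copper sulfate. A Drosophila BiP signal sequence directs the product into the secretory pathway. It is followed by the extracellular domain of the Arabidopsis thaliana leucine-rich repeat receptor kinase encoded by AT1G35710, which was inserted by ligation-independent cloning. The ectodomain is fused at its C-terminus to the pentamerising coiled-coil helix of rat COMP, human placental alkaline phosphatase, a FLAG epitope and a hexahistidine tag. The His tag is stated by the depositor but is not annotated separately in the feature table. An SV40 polyadenylation signal lies downstream of the cassette.

The construct is the "prey" in a paired extracellular interaction assay and is meant to be used with the matching bait vector in pECIA2. Pentamerisation through COMP raises avidity, which helps in detecting weak ectodomain interactions. Alkaline phosphatase gives an enzymatic readout of prey binding, and the FLAG and His tags allow detection or purification. The plasmid belongs to a collection used to map interactions among the extracellular domains of Arabidopsis LRR receptor kinases.
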