Features (pLannotate 1.2.2; 19 found; start..end, strand, type, name):
     23..449     +  promoter       MT promoter: Drosophila metallothionein promoter
    467..520     +  sig_peptide    BiP signal sequence: Drosophila BiP signal sequence
    521..2638    +  CDS            Y1571_ARATH (fragment): Experimental evidence at protein level: Swiss-Prot protein existence level 1. From Arabidopsis thaliana (Mouse-ear cress).
   2675..2854    +  CDS            Comp (fragment): COMP_RAT - Experimental evidence at protein level: Swiss-Prot protein existence level 1. May play a role in the structural integrity of cartilage via its interaction with other extracellular matrix proteins such as the collagens and fibronectin. Can mediate the interaction of chondrocytes with the cartilage extracellular matrix through interaction with cell surface integrin receptors. Could play a role in the pathogenesis of osteoarthritis. Potent suppressor of apoptosis in both primary chondrocytes and transformed cells. Suppresses apoptosis by blocking the activation of caspase-3 and by indu
   2842..4294    +  CDS            SEAP (fragment): secreted alkaline phosphatase from human placenta The natural enzyme has a C-terminal transmembrane sequence that is replaced by a GPI anchor.
   4331..4360    +  CDS            2xFLAG (fragment): two tandem FLAG® epitope tags
   4466..4600    -  polyA_signal   SV40 poly(A) signal: SV40 polyadenylation signal
   4623..4707    -  CDS            large T antigen (fragment): large T antigen from SV40 (simian virus 40)
   4707..4731    +  misc_feature   MCS (fragment): pUC18/19 multiple cloning site
   4768..4784    -  protein_bind   lac operator: The lac repressor binds to the lac operator to inhibit transcription in E. coli. This inhibition can be relieved by adding lactose or isopropyl-β-D-thiogalactopyranoside (IPTG). lac repressor encoded by lacI
   4792..4822    -  promoter       lac promoter: promoter for the E. coli lac operon
   4837..4858    -  protein_bind   CAP binding site: CAP binding activates transcription in the presence of cAMP. E. coli catabolite activator protein
   4871..4963    -  CDS            lacI (fragment): lac repressor; lacI; The lac repressor binds to the lac operator to inhibit transcription in E. coli. This inhibition can be relieved by adding lactose or isopropyl-β-D-thiogalactopyranoside (IPTG).
   5146..5734    -  rep_origin     ori: high-copy-number ColE1/pMB1/pBR322/pUC origin of replication
   5905..6765    -  CDS            AmpR: β-lactamase; bla; confers resistance to ampicillin, carbenicillin, and related antibiotics
   6766..6870    -  promoter       AmpR promoter: bla
   6965..7000    +  CDS            rop (fragment): Rop protein, which maintains plasmids at low copy number; rop
   7102..7201    +  misc_feature   bom (fragment): basis of mobility region from pBR322
   7207..21      -  CDS            lacZα (fragment) (across the origin): LacZα fragment of β-galactosidase; lacZ fragment
>Addgene plasmid #114898 | AT1G35710 X075_pECIA14 | addgene full sequence | sequence record 276501 | Addgene NGS Result
GTAAAACGACGGCCAGTGAATTAATTCGTTGCAGGACAGGATGTGGTGCCCGATGTGACTAGCTCTTTGC
TGCAGGCCGTCCTATCCTCTGGTTCCGATAAGAGACCCAGAACTCCGGCCCCCCACCGCCCACCGCCACC
CCCATACATATGTGGTACGCAAGTAAGAGTGCCTGCGCATGCCCCATGTGCCCCACCAAGAGCTTTGCAT
CCCATACAAGTCCCCAAAGTGGAGAACCGAACCAATTCTTCGCGGGCAGAACAAAAGCTTCTGCACACGT
CTCCACTCGAATTTGGAGCCGGCCGGCGTGTGCAAAAGAGGTGAATCGAACGAAAGACCCGTGTGTAAAG
CCGCGTTTCCAAAATGTATAAAACCGAGAGCATCTGGCCAATGTGCATCAGTTGTGGTCAGCAGCAAAAT
CAAGTGAATCATCTCAGTGCAACTAAAGGGGGGATCCGATCTCAATATGAAGTTATGCATATTACTGGCC
GTCGTGGCCTTTGTTGGCCTCTCGCTCGGGTCTGCAACTATCGCAGAAGCAAATGCTCTTCTGAAATGGA
AATCCACTTTCACGAACTCATCAAAACTGTCTTCATGGGTCCATGATGCAAACACCAATACTAGCTTTTC
CTGCACCAGTTGGTATGGTGTTTCTTGCAACTCACGAGGGAGTATCGAAGAGTTAAACCTCACTAACACT
GGTATAGAAGGTACTTTCCAAGATTTCCCCTTCATTTCTCTCTCAAACCTTGCTTACGTAGATCTTAGCA
TGAACCTTTTATCTGGAACCATCCCTCCTCAATTCGGAAACCTCTCTAAACTCATCTACTTTGACCTCTC
CACAAATCACTTAACCGGAGAAATCTCTCCTTCCTTAGGAAATCTCAAGAACTTGACGGTACTTTATCTT
CACCAAAACTATCTAACTAGTGTCATTCCCTCGGAACTAGGCAACATGGAATCCATGACAGATTTAGCGC
TAAGTCAGAACAAACTTACCGGTTCAATTCCTTCTTCCTTAGGAAATCTCAAGAACTTGATGGTTCTTTA
TCTTTACGAGAACTATCTAACTGGTGTCATTCCCCCRGAAMTAGGYAACATGGAATCCATGACARATTTA
GCKYTAAGTCAGAACAAACTTACTGGTTCAATTCCTTCTTCCTTAGGTAATCTCAAGAACTTGACGCTTC
TTTCTCTTTTCCAGAACTATCTAACTGGTGGCATTCCCCCGAAACTAGGCAACATAGAATCCATGATCGA
TTTAGAGTTGAGTAACAACAAACTTACCGGTTCAATTCCTTCTTCCTTAGGAAATCTCAAGAATTTGACT
ATTCTTTATCTTTACGAGAACTATTTAACTGGTGTCATTCCCCCGGAACTAGGCAACATGGAATCGATGA
TTGATTTACAGTTGAATAACAACAAACTTACCGGTTCAATTCCTTCTTCCTTCGGAAATCTCAAGAACTT
GACGTATCTTTATCTTTACCTGAATTATTTAACTGGTGTCATTCCCCAGGAGCTAGGCAACATGGAATCC
ATGATCAATTTAGATTTAAGTCAGAACAAACTTACAGGTTCTGTTCCTGATTCCTTTGGTAACTTTACCA
AGCTGGAAAGTTTGTACCTTCGTGTTAACCACCTCTCTGGTGCGATCCCGCCAGGAGTAGCAAACTCTTC
ACATCTAACTACCTTGATACTTGACACCAACAACTTCACTGGTTTCTTTCCTGAAACTGTTTGCAAAGGT
AGGAAGCTTCAAAATATCTCATTGGATTACAATCACCTCGAAGGTCCTATCCCGAAAAGCTTGAGAGATT
GCAAGAGCCTGATCAGAGCAAGATTTCTAGGAAACAAATTCACTGGCGATATTTTTGAAGCTTTTGGGAT
TTACCCAGACCTTAACTTCATTGATTTCAGCCACAACAAATTCCACGGTGAGATTTCTAGCAACTGGGAG
AAGAGTCCAAAGCTAGGTGCCTTGATCATGTCAAACAACAACATCACGGGTGCTATCCCAACAGAGATTT
GGAACATGACACAACTAGTTGAGCTGGATCTATCTACCAACAACCTCTTTGGTGAACTTCCAGAAGCAAT
TGGAAATCTCACGAATTTGTCGAGGCTACGACTTAATGGGAATCAGTTATCTGGAAGAGTTCCTGCAGGT
TTAAGTTTCTTAACCAATCTTGAGTCTCTTGACTTATCCTCAAACAATTTCAGCTCAGAGATCCCACAAA
CCTTTGACTCCTTTTTAAAGCTTCATGACATGAACCTGAGCAGAAACAAATTCGACGGAAGCATTCCCCG
ACTATCAAAGCTGACTCAGTTAACGCAACTTGATCTCAGCCACAACCAGCTCGACGGAGAAATCCCATCA
CAACTAAGCTCCCTGCAAAGCCTCGACAAGCTCGACCTCTCACACAACAATCTCTCAGGTCTCATTCCAA
CAACTTTCGAGGGCATGATAGCGCTGACGAACGTCGATATATCAAACAATAAACTCGAAGGTCCGCTTCC
AGATACTCCAACGTTTCGAAAAGCAACAGCAGATGCATTGGAGGAAAACATAGGCTTATGCAGTAATATT
CCTAAACAAAGATTGAAACCATGCCGTGAGTTGAAGAAACCGAAGAAACTGGAGGTGCTGTTCCAGGGAC
CAAGCGGCAATCCCGGCGGCGATCTGGCCCCCCAGATGCTGCGCGAGCTGCAGGAGACCAATGCCGCCCT
GCAGGACGTGCGCGAGCTGCTGCGCCACCGCGTGAAGGAGATCACCTTCCTGAAGAACACCGTGATGGAG
TGCGACGCCTGCGGCATGCAGCCCTCTAGAGGCTCCGGCTCCATCATCCCAGTTGAGGAGGAGAACCCGG
ACTTCTGGAACCGCGAGGCAGCCGAGGCCCTGGGTGCCGCCAAGAAGCTGCAGCCTGCACAGACAGCCGC
CAAGAACCTCATCATCTTCCTGGGCGATGGGATGGGGGTGTCTACGGTGACAGCTGCCAGGATCCTAAAA
GGGCAGAAGAAGGACAAACTGGGGCCTGAGATACCCCTGGCCATGGACCGCTTCCCATATGTGGCTCTGT
CCAAGACATACAATGTAGACAAACATGTGCCAGACAGTGGAGCCACAGCCACGGCCTACCTGTGCGGGGT
CAAGGGCAACTTCCAGACCATTGGCTTGAGTGCAGCCGCCCGCTTTAACCAGTGCAACACGACACGCGGC
AACGAGGTCATCTCCGTGATGAATCGGGCCAAGAAAGCAGGGAAGTCAGTGGGAGTGGTAACCACCACAC
GAGTGCAGCACGCCTCGCCAGCCGGCACCTACGCCCACACGGTGAACCGCAACTGGTACTCGGACGCCGA
CGTGCCTGCCTCGGCCCGCCAGGAGGGGTGCCAGGACATCGCTACGCAGCTCATCTCCAACATGGACATT
GACGTGATCCTAGGTGGAGGCCGAAAGTACATGTTTCGCATGGGAACCCCAGACCCTGAGTACCCAGATG
ACTACAGCCAAGGTGGGACCAGGCTGGACGGGAAGAATCTGGTGCAGGAATGGCTGGCGAAGCGCCAGGG
TGCCCGGTATGTGTGGAACCGCACTGAGCTCATGCAGGCTTCCCTGGACCCGTCTGTGACCCATCTCATG
GGTCTCTTTGAGCCTGGAGACATGAAATACGAGATCCACCGAGACTCCACACTGGACCCCTCCCTGATGG
AGATGACAGAGGCTGCCCTGCGCCTGCTGAGCAGGAACCCCCGCGGCTTCTTCCTCTTCGTGGAGGGTGG
TCGCATCGACCATGGTCATCATGAAAGCAGGGCTTACCGGGCACTGACTGAGACGATCATGTTCGACGAC
GCCATTGAGAGGGCGGGCCAGCTCACCAGCGAGGAGGACACGCTGAGCCTCGTCACTGCCGACCACTCCC
ACGTCTTCTCCTTCGGAGGCTACCCCCTGCGAGGGAGCTCCATCTTCGGGCTGGCCCCTGGCAAGGCCCG
GGACAGGAAGGCCTACACGGTCCTCCTATACGGAAACGGTCCAGGCTATGTGCTCAAGGACGGCGCCCGG
CCGGATGTTACCGAGAGCGAGAGCGGGAGCCCCGAGTATCGGCAGCAGTCAGCAGTGCCCCTGGACGAAG
AGACCCACGCAGGCGAGGACGTGGCGGTGTTCGCGCGCGGCCCGCAGGCGCACCTGGTTCACGGCGTGCA
GGAGCAGACCTTCATAGCGCACGTCATGGCCTTCGCCGCCTGCCTGGAGCCCTACACCGCCTGCGACCTG
GCGCCCCCCGCCGGCACCACCGACGCCGCGCACCCGGGTTCTAGAGGAAGCACCTCCGGCGATAACGATT
ACAAGGATGATGATGATAAGGCCAGCGGCACCGGTCATCATCACCATCACCATTGAGTTTAAACCCGCTG
ATCAGCCTCGACTGTGCCTTCTAAGGCCTGAGCTCGCTGATCAGCCTCGATCGAGGATCCAGACATGATA
AGATACATTGATGAGTTTGGACAAACCACAACTAGAATGCAGTGAAAAAAATGCTTTATTTGTGAAATTT
GTGATGCTATTGCTTTATTTGTAACCATTATAAGCTGCAATAAACAAGTTAACAACAACAATTGCATTCA
TTTTATGTTTCAGGTTCAGGGGGAGGTGTGGGAGGTTTTTTAAAGCAAGTAAAACCTCTACAAATGTGGT
ATGGCTGATTATGATCAGTCGACCTGCAGGCATGCAAGCTTGGCGTAATCATGGTCATAGCTGTTTCCTG
TGTGAAATTGTTATCCGCTCACAATTCCACACAACATACGAGCCGGAAGCATAAAGTGTAAAGCCTGGGG
TGCCTAATGAGTGAGCTAACTCACATTAATTGCGTTGCGCTCACTGCCCGCTTTCCAGTCGGGAAACCTG
TCGTGCCAGCTGCATTAATGAATCGGCCAACGCGCGGGGAGAGGCGGTTTGCGTATTGGGCGCTCTTCCG
CTTCCTCGCTCACTGACTCGCTGCGCTCGGTCGTTCGGCTGCGGCGAGCGGTATCAGCTCACTCAAAGGC
GGTAATACGGTTATCCACAGAATCAGGGGATAACGCAGGAAAGAACATGTGAGCAAAAGGCCAGCAAAAG
GCCAGGAACCGTAAAAAGGCCGCGTTGCTGGCGTTTTTCCATAGGCTCCGCCCCCCTGACGAGCATCACA
AAAATCGACGCTCAAGTCAGAGGTGGCGAAACCCGACAGGACTATAAAGATACCAGGCGTTTCCCCCTGG
AAGCTCCCTCGTGCGCTCTCCTGTTCCGACCCTGCCGCTTACCGGATACCTGTCCGCCTTTCTCCCTTCG
GGAAGCGTGGCGCTTTCTCATAGCTCACGCTGTAGGTATCTCAGTTCGGTGTAGGTCGTTCGCTCCAAGC
TGGGCTGTGTGCACGAACCCCCCGTTCAGCCCGACCGCTGCGCCTTATCCGGTAACTATCGTCTTGAGTC
CAACCCGGTAAGACACGACTTATCGCCACTGGCAGCAGCCACTGGTAACAGGATTAGCAGAGCGAGGTAT
GTAGGCGGTGCTACAGAGTTCTTGAAGTGGTGGCCTAACTACGGCTACACTAGAAGAACAGTATTTGGTA
TCTGCGCTCTGCTGAAGCCAGTTACCTTCGGAAAAAGAGTTGGTAGCTCTTGATCCGGCAAACAAACCAC
CGCTGGTAGCGGTGGTTTTTTTGTTTGCAAGCAGCAGATTACGCGCAGAAAAAAAGGATCTCAAGAAGAT
CCTTTGATCTTTTCTACGGGGTCTGACGCTCAGTGGAACGAAAACTCACGTTAAGGGATTTTGGTCATGA
GATTATCAAAAAGGATCTTCACCTAGATCCTTTTAAATTAAAAATGAAGTTTTAAATCAATCTAAAGTAT
ATATGAGTAAACTTGGTCTGACAGTTACCAATGCTTAATCAGTGAGGCACCTATCTCAGCGATCTGTCTA
TTTCGTTCATCCATAGTTGCCTGACTCCCCGTCGTGTAGATAACTACGATACGGGAGGGCTTACCATCTG
GCCCCAGTGCTGCAATGATACCGCGAGACCCACGCTCACCGGCTCCAGATTTATCAGCAATAAACCAGCC
AGCCGGAAGGGCCGAGCGCAGAAGTGGTCCTGCAACTTTATCCGCCTCCATCCAGTCTATTAATTGTTGC
CGGGAAGCTAGAGTAAGTAGTTCGCCAGTTAATAGTTTGCGCAACGTTGTTGCCATTGCTACAGGCATCG
TGGTGTCACGCTCGTCGTTTGGTATGGCTTCATTCAGCTCCGGTTCCCAACGATCAAGGCGAGTTACATG
ATCCCCCATGTTGTGCAAAAAAGCGGTTAGCTCCTTCGGTCCTCCGATCGTTGTCAGAAGTAAGTTGGCC
GCAGTGTTATCACTCATGGTTATGGCAGCACTGCATAATTCTCTTACTGTCATGCCATCCGTAAGATGCT
TTTCTGTGACTGGTGAGTACTCAACCAAGTCATTCTGAGAATAGTGTATGCGGCGACCGAGTTGCTCTTG
CCCGGCGTCAATACGGGATAATACCGCGCCACATAGCAGAACTTTAAAAGTGCTCATCATTGGAAAACGT
TCTTCGGGGCGAAAACTCTCAAGGATCTTACCGCTGTTGAGATCCAGTTCGATGTAACCCACTCGTGCAC
CCAACTGATCTTCAGCATCTTTTACTTTCACCAGCGTTTCTGGGTGAGCAAAAACAGGAAGGCAAAATGC
CGCAAAAAAGGGAATAAGGGCGACACGGAAATGTTGAATACTCATACTCTTCCTTTTTCAATATTATTGA
AGCATTTATCAGGGTTATTGTCTCATGAGCGGATACATATTTGAATGTATTTAGAAAAATAAACAAATAG
GGGTTCCGCGCACATTTCCCCGAAAAGTGCCACCTGACGTCTAAGAAACCATTATTATCATGACATTAAC
CTATAAAAATAGGCGTATCACGAGGCCCTTTCGTCTCGCGCGTTTCGGTGATGACGGTGAAAACCTCTGA
CACATGCAGCTCCCGGAGACGGTCACAGCTTGTCTGTAAGCGGATGCCGGGAGCAGACAAGCCCGTCAGG
GCGCGTCAGCGGGTGTTGGCGGGTGTCGGGGCTGGCTTAACTATGCGGCATCAGAGCAGATTGTACTGAG
AGTGCACCATATGCGGTGTGAAATACCGCACAGATGCGTAAGGAGAAAATACCGCATCAGGCGCCATTCG
CCATTCAGGCTGCGCAACTGTTGGGAAGGGCGATCGGTGCGGGCCTCTTCGCTATTACGCCAGCTGGCGA
AAGGGGGATGTGCTGCAAGGCGATTAAGTTGGGTAACGCCAGGGTTTTCCCAGTCACGACGTT
