>Addgene plasmid #114898 | AT1G35710 X075_pECIA14 | depositor partial sequence | sequence record 216599 | insert
TGGGGGATTCTCTCAGTGCACTAAAGGGGGGATCCGATCTCAATATGAAGTTATGCATATTACTGGCCGT
CGTGGCCTTTGTTGGCCTCTCGCTCGGGTCTGCAACTATCGCAGAAGCAAATGCTCTTCTGAAATGGAAA
TCCACTTTCACGAACTCATCAAAACTGTCTTCATGGGTCCATGATGCAAACACCAATACTAGCTTTTCCT
GCACCAGTTGGTATGGTGTTTCTTGCAACTCACGAGGGAGTATCGAAGAGTTAAACCTCACTAACACTGG
TATAGAAGGTACTTTCCAAGATTTCCCCTTCATTTCTCTCTCAAACCTTGCTTACGTAGATCTTAGCATG
AACCTTTTATCTGGAACCATCCCTCCTCAATTCGGAAACCTCTCTAAACTCATCTACTTTGACCTCTCCA
CAAATCACTTAACCGGAGAAATCTCTCCTTCCTTAGGAAATCTCAAGAACTTGACGGTACTTTATCTTCA
CCAAAACTATCTAACTAGTGTCATTCCCTCGGAACTAGGCAACATGGAATCCATGACAGATTTAGCGCTA
AGTCAGAACAAACTTACCGGTTCAATTCCTTCTTCCTTAGGAAATCTCAAGAACTTGATGGTTCTTTATC
TTTACGAGAACTATCTAACTGGTGTCATTCCCCCGGAACTAGGTAACATGGAATCCATGACAGATTTAGC
TTTAAGTCAGAACAAACTTACCGGTTCAATTCCTTCTACCTTAGGAAATCTCAAGAACTTGATGGTTCTT
TATCTTTACGAGAACTATCTAACTGGTGTCATTCCCCCAGAAATAGGCAACATGGAATCCATGACAAATT
TAGCGCTAAGTCAGAACAAACTTACTGGTTCAATTCCTTCTTCCTTAGGTAATCTCAAGAACTTGACGCT
TCTTTCTCTTTTCCAGAACTATCTAACTGGTGGCATTCCCCCGAAACTAGGCAACATAGAATCCATGATC
GATTTAGAGTTGAGTAACAACAAACTTACCGGTTCAATTTCCTTCTTCCTTAGGAAATCTCAGATTTGAC
TATTCTTTTATCTTTAACGAGACTATTTTAACTGGTGTCATTCCCCCGGACTAGCACATGCATCGATGAT
GATTACAAGTTGAAATAACAACAAACTTACG
